Addgene plasmid #174542: pLKO.1 mito-mEmerald
Purpose: labels mitochondria with mEmerald
Depositing lab: Minna Roh-Johnson. Depositing organization: University of Utah. Publication: Transferred mitochondria accumulate reactive oxygen species, promoting proliferation. Kidwell CU, Casalini JR, Pradeep S, Scherer SD, Greiner D, Bayik D, Watson DC, Olson GS, Lathia JD, Johnson JS, Rutter J, Welm AL, Zangle TA, Roh-Johnson M. eLife. 2023 Mar 6;12:e85494. doi: 10.7554/eLife.85494. PubMed 36876914.
Backbone
  Vector backbone: pLKO.1
  Vector type: Mammalian Expression, Lentiviral
Growth in bacteria
  Bacterial resistance: Ampicillin, 100 μg/mL
  Growth temperature: 37°C
  Growth strain: NEB Stable
  Copy number: Low Copy
Gene/Insert
  Gene/Insert name: MTS-mEmerald
  Species: H. sapiens (human)
  Tag / fusion protein: mEmerald (C terminal on insert)
Terms and licenses: Academic/Nonprofit Terms; Industry Terms: Not Available to Industry
Depositor comments: Please visit https://doi.org/10.1101/2021.08.10.455713 for bioRxiv preprint.
How to cite: pLKO.1 mito-mEmerald was a gift from Minna Roh-Johnson (Addgene plasmid # 174542 ; http://n2t.net/addgene:174542 ; RRID:Addgene_174542)
