[The description below was written by a language model from this plasmid's Addgene catalogue record and pLannotate feature annotations shown in this document.]
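Description:
pLKO.1 mito-mEmerald is a third-generation, self-inactivating HIV-1 lentiviral transfer plasmid built on the pLKO.1 backbone for expressing a mitochondrially targeted green fluorescent protein in mammalian cells. It is propagated in E. coli under ampicillin selection (AmpR/β-lactamase) from a ColE1/pUC-type origin. The catalogue lists it as low copy and grown in a recombination-tolerant strain, which is common practice for LTR-containing plasmids. The backbone also carries an f1 origin, an SV40 origin and poly(A) signal, and leftover lac and T7/T3 cloning-vector elements that play no role in the payload.

The viral genome is transcribed from an RSV promoter fused to a truncated 5' LTR, making production Tat-independent. It contains the Ψ packaging signal with a gag fragment, the Rev response element for nuclear export of the unspliced genomic RNA, the cPPT/CTS to aid nuclear import, and a ΔU3 3' LTR that inactivates LTR promoter activity after integration. Within this frame, the human PGK promoter drives the insert: the mitochondrial presequence of human cytochrome c oxidase subunit VIII (COX8) placed upstream of mEmerald, a bright monomeric GFP variant. The presequence directs the fluorescent protein into mitochondria.

In this construct the fusion sits where pLKO.1 normally carries its puromycin resistance gene, and no mammalian selection marker is annotated, so transduced cells would presumably be identified by fluorescence. The U6 promoter of the parental shRNA vector remains, but no hairpin is annotated downstream of it. The stated purpose is labelling mitochondria with mEmerald, and the associated publication concerns mitochondria transferred between cells.
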