Features (pLannotate 1.2.2; 26 found; start..end, strand, type, name):
    535..609     +  CDS            COX8 presequence: mitochondrial presequence of human cytochrome c oxidase subunit VIII (Rizutto et al., 1989)
    643..1362    +  CDS            mEmerald: brightly fluorescent monomeric variant of GFP mammalian codon-optimized
   1428..1511    +  CDS            nef (fragment): NEF_HV1Z2 - Experimental evidence at protein level: Swiss-Prot protein existence level 1. Extracellular Nef protein targets CD4(+) T-lymphocytes for apoptosis by interacting with CXCR4 surface receptors. From Human immunodeficiency virus type 1 group M subtype D (isolate Z2/CDC-Z34) (HIV-1).
   1513..1746    +  LTR            3' LTR (ΔU3): self-inactivating 3' long terminal repeat (LTR) from HIV-1
   1818..1939    +  polyA_signal   SV40 poly(A) signal: SV40 polyadenylation signal
   1979..2114    +  rep_origin     SV40 ori: SV40 origin of replication
   2135..2153    -  promoter       T7 promoter: promoter for bacteriophage T7 RNA polymerase
   2161..2316    +  CDS            lacZα (fragment): LacZα fragment of β-galactosidase; lacZ fragment
   2321..2749    +  rep_origin     f1 ori (sequence partly withheld): f1 bacteriophage origin of replication; arrow indicates direction of (+) strand synthesis
   2802..2906    +  promoter       AmpR promoter: bla
   2907..3767    +  CDS            AmpR: β-lactamase; bla; confers resistance to ampicillin, carbenicillin, and related antibiotics
   3938..4526    +  rep_origin     ori: high-copy-number ColE1/pMB1/pBR322/pUC origin of replication
   4709..4801    +  CDS            lacI (fragment): lac repressor; lacI; The lac repressor binds to the lac operator to inhibit transcription in E. coli. This inhibition can be relieved by adding lactose or isopropyl-β-D-thiogalactopyranoside (IPTG).
   4814..4835    +  protein_bind   CAP binding site: CAP binding activates transcription in the presence of cAMP. E. coli catabolite activator protein
   4850..4880    +  promoter       lac promoter: promoter for the E. coli lac operon
   4888..4904    +  protein_bind   lac operator: The lac repressor binds to the lac operator to inhibit transcription in E. coli. This inhibition can be relieved by adding lactose or isopropyl-β-D-thiogalactopyranoside (IPTG). lac repressor encoded by lacI
   4949..4967    +  promoter       T3 promoter: promoter for bacteriophage T3 RNA polymerase
   4995..5221    +  promoter       RSV promoter: Rous sarcoma virus enhancer/promoter
   5222..5402    +  LTR            5' LTR (truncated): truncated 5' long terminal repeat (LTR) from HIV-1
   5449..5574    +  misc_feature   HIV-1 Ψ: packaging signal of human immunodeficiency virus type 1
   5558..5921    +  CDS            HIV-1 gag (fragment): gag protein from human immunodeficiency virus 1; gag
   6067..6300    +  misc_feature   RRE: The Rev response element (RRE) of HIV-1 allows for Rev-dependent mRNA export from the nucleus to the cytoplasm.
   6677..6777    +  CDS            Rev (fragment): human immunodeficiency virus 1 (HIV-1) Rev protein; rev; enhances nuclear export of unspliced and incompletely spliced viral mRNAs
   6827..7067    +  promoter       U6 promoter: RNA polymerase III promoter for human U6 snRNA
   7138..7255    +  misc_feature   cPPT/CTS: central polypurine tract and central termination sequence of HIV-1
   7304..507     +  promoter       hPGK promoter (across the origin): human phosphoglycerate kinase 1 promoter
>Addgene plasmid #174542 | pLKO.1 mito-mEmerald | addgene full sequence | sequence record 343559 | Addgene NGS Result
TTGGGGTTGCGCCTTTTCCAAGGCAGCCCTGGGTTTGCGCAGGGACGCGGCTGCTCTGGGCGTGGTTCCG
GGAAACGCAGCGGCGCCGACCCTGGGTCTCGCACATTCTTCACGTCCGTTCGCAGCGTCACCCGGATCTT
CGCCGCTACCCTTGTGGGCCCCCCGGCGACGCTTCCTGCTCCGCCCCTAAGTCGGGAAGGTTCCTTGCGG
TTCGCGGCGTGCCGGACGTGACAAACGGAAGCCGCACGTCTCACTAGTACCCTCGCAGACGGACAGCGCC
AGGGAGCAATGGCAGCGCGCCGACCGCGATGGGCTGTGGCCAATAGCGGCTGCTCAGCAGGGCGCGCCGA
GAGCAGCGGCCGGGAAGGGGCGGTGCGGGAGGCGGGGTGTGGGGCGGTAGTGTGGGCCCTGTTCCTGCCC
GCGCGGTGTTCCGCATTCTGCAAGCCTCCGGAGCGCACGTCGGCAGTCGGCTCCCTCGTTGACCGAATCA
CCGACCTCTCTCCCCAGGGGGATCCGACGTCACCGGAGCTTACCATGTCCGTCCTGACGCCGCTGCTGCT
GCGGGGCTTGACAGGCTCGGCCCGGCGGCTCCCAGTGCCGCGCGCCAAGATCCATTCGTTGGGGGATCCA
CCGGTCGCCACCATGGTGAGCAAGGGCGAGGAGCTGTTCACCGGGGTGGTGCCCATCCTGGTCGAGCTGG
ACGGCGACGTAAACGGCCACAAGTTCAGCGTGTCCGGCGAGGGCGAGGGCGATGCCACCTACGGCAAGCT
GACCCTGAAGTTCATCTGCACCACCGGCAAGCTGCCCGTGCCCTGGCCCACCCTCGTGACCACCTTGACC
TACGGCGTGCAGTGCTTCGCCCGCTACCCCGACCACATGAAGCAGCACGACTTCTTCAAGTCCGCCATGC
CCGAAGGCTACGTCCAGGAGCGCACCATCTTCTTCAAGGACGACGGCAACTACAAGACCCGCGCCGAGGT
GAAGTTCGAGGGCGACACCCTGGTGAACCGCATCGAGCTGAAGGGCATCGACTTCAAGGAGGACGGCAAC
ATCCTGGGGCACAAGCTGGAGTACAACTACAACAGCCACAAGGTCTATATCACCGCCGACAAGCAGAAGA
ACGGCATCAAGGTGAACTTCAAGACCCGCCACAACATCGAGGACGGCAGCGTGCAGCTCGCCGACCACTA
CCAGCAGAACACCCCCATCGGCGACGGCCCCGTGCTGCTGCCCGACAACCACTACCTGAGCACCCAGTCC
AAGCTGAGCAAAGACCCCAACGAGAAGCGCGATCACATGGTCCTGCTGGAGTTCGTGACCGCCGCCGGGA
TCACTCTCGGCATGGACGAGCTGTACAAGTAACGTACGGATATCTGTACAAGTAACGCCCGCCCCACGAC
CCGCAGCGCCCGACCGAAAGGAGCGCACGACCCCATGCATCGGTACCTTTAAGACCAATGACTTACAAGG
CAGCTGTAGATCTTAGCCACTTTTTAAAAGAAAAGGGGGGACTGGAAGGGCTAATTCACTCCCAACGAAG
ACAAGATCTGCTTTTTGCTTGTACTGGGTCTCTCTGGTTAGACCAGATCTGAGCCTGGGAGCTCTCTGGC
TAACTAGGGAACCCACTGCTTAAGCCTCAATAAAGCTTGCCTTGAGTGCTTCAAGTAGTGTGTGCCCGTC
TGTTGTGTGACTCTGGTAACTAGAGATCCCTCAGACCCTTTTAGTCAGTGTGGAAAATCTCTAGCAGTAG
TAGTTCATGTCATCTTATTATTCAGTATTTATAACTTGCAAAGAAATGAATATCAGAGAGTGAGAGGAAC
TTGTTTATTGCAGCTTATAATGGTTACAAATAAAGCAATAGCATCACAAATTTCACAAATAAAGCATTTT
TTTCACTGCATTCTAGTTGTGGTTTGTCCAAACTCATCAATGTATCTTATCATGTCTGGCTCTAGCTATC
CCGCCCCTAACTCCGCCCATCCCGCCCCTAACTCCGCCCAGTTCCGCCCATTCTCCGCCCCATGGCTGAC
TAATTTTTTTTATTTATGCAGAGGCCGAGGCCGCCTCGGCCTCTGAGCTATTCCAGAAGTAGTGAGGAGG
CTTTTTTGGAGGCCTAGGGACGTACCCAATTCGCCCTATAGTGAGTCGTATTACGCGCGCTCACTGGCCG
TCGTTTTACAACGTCGTGACTGGGAAAACCCTGGCGTTACCCAACTTAATCGCCTTGCAGCACATCCCCC
TTTCGCCAGCTGGCGTAATAGCGAAGAGGCCCGCACCGATCGCCCTTCCCAACAGTTGCGCAGCCTGAAT
GGCGAATGGG
[124 nt withheld, positions 2321-2444]
C
[91 nt withheld, positions 2446-2536]
A
[49 nt withheld, positions 2538-2586]
CCTTTGACGTTGGAGTCCACGTTCTTT
[37 nt withheld, positions 2614-2650]
ACCCTATCTCGGTCTATTCTTTTGATTTATAAGGGATTTTGCCGATTTCGGCCTATTGGTTAAAAAATGA
GCTGATTTAACAAAAATTTAACGCGAATTTTAACAAAATATTAACGCTTACAATTTAGGTGGCACTTTTC
GGGGAAATGTGCGCGGAACCCCTATTTGTTTATTTTTCTAAATACATTCAAATATGTATCCGCTCATGAG
ACAATAACCCTGATAAATGCTTCAATAATATTGAAAAAGGAAGAGTATGAGTATTCAACATTTCCGTGTC
GCCCTTATTCCCTTTTTTGCGGCATTTTGCCTTCCTGTTTTTGCTCACCCAGAAACGCTGGTGAAAGTAA
AAGATGCTGAAGATCAGTTGGGTGCACGAGTGGGTTACATCGAACTGGATCTCAACAGCGGTAAGATCCT
TGAGAGTTTTCGCCCCGAAGAACGTTTTCCAATGATGAGCACTTTTAAAGTTCTGCTATGTGGCGCGGTA
TTATCCCGTATTGACGCCGGGCAAGAGCAACTCGGTCGCCGCATACACTATTCTCAGAATGACTTGGTTG
AGTACTCACCAGTCACAGAAAAGCATCTTACGGATGGCATGACAGTAAGAGAATTATGCAGTGCTGCCAT
AACCATGAGTGATAACACTGCGGCCAACTTACTTCTGACAACGATCGGAGGACCGAAGGAGCTAACCGCT
TTTTTGCACAACATGGGGGATCATGTAACTCGCCTTGATCGTTGGGAACCGGAGCTGAATGAAGCCATAC
CAAACGACGAGCGTGACACCACGATGCCTGTAGCAATGGCAACAACGTTGCGCAAACTATTAACTGGCGA
ACTACTTACTCTAGCTTCCCGGCAACAATTAATAGACTGGATGGAGGCGGATAAAGTTGCAGGACCACTT
CTGCGCTCGGCCCTTCCGGCTGGCTGGTTTATTGCTGATAAATCTGGAGCCGGTGAGCGTGGGTCTCGCG
GTATCATTGCAGCACTGGGGCCAGATGGTAAGCCCTCCCGTATCGTAGTTATCTACACGACGGGGAGTCA
GGCAACTATGGATGAACGAAATAGACAGATCGCTGAGATAGGTGCCTCACTGATTAAGCATTGGTAACTG
TCAGACCAAGTTTACTCATATATACTTTAGATTGATTTAAAACTTCATTTTTAATTTAAAAGGATCTAGG
TGAAGATCCTTTTTGATAATCTCATGACCAAAATCCCTTAACGTGAGTTTTCGTTCCACTGAGCGTCAGA
CCCCGTAGAAAAGATCAAAGGATCTTCTTGAGATCCTTTTTTTCTGCGCGTAATCTGCTGCTTGCAAACA
AAAAAACCACCGCTACCAGCGGTGGTTTGTTTGCCGGATCAAGAGCTACCAACTCTTTTTCCGAAGGTAA
CTGGCTTCAGCAGAGCGCAGATACCAAATACTGTTCTTCTAGTGTAGCCGTAGTTAGGCCACCACTTCAA
GAACTCTGTAGCACCGCCTACATACCTCGCTCTGCTAATCCTGTTACCAGTGGCTGCTGCCAGTGGCGAT
AAGTCGTGTCTTACCGGGTTGGACTCAAGACGATAGTTACCGGATAAGGCGCAGCGGTCGGGCTGAACGG
GGGGTTCGTGCACACAGCCCAGCTTGGAGCGAACGACCTACACCGAACTGAGATACCTACAGCGTGAGCT
ATGAGAAAGCGCCACGCTTCCCGAAGGGAGAAAGGCGGACAGGTATCCGGTAAGCGGCAGGGTCGGAACA
GGAGAGCGCACGAGGGAGCTTCCAGGGGGAAACGCCTGGTATCTTTATAGTCCTGTCGGGTTTCGCCACC
TCTGACTTGAGCGTCGATTTTTGTGATGCTCGTCAGGGGGGCGGAGCCTATGGAAAAACGCCAGCAACGC
GGCCTTTTTACGGTTCCTGGCCTTTTGCTGGCCTTTTGCTCACATGTTCTTTCCTGCGTTATCCCCTGAT
TCTGTGGATAACCGTATTACCGCCTTTGAGTGAGCTGATACCGCTCGCCGCAGCCGAACGACCGAGCGCA
GCGAGTCAGTGAGCGAGGAAGCGGAAGAGCGCCCAATACGCAAACCGCCTCTCCCCGCGCGTTGGCCGAT
TCATTAATGCAGCTGGCACGACAGGTTTCCCGACTGGAAAGCGGGCAGTGAGCGCAACGCAATTAATGTG
AGTTAGCTCACTCATTAGGCACCCCAGGCTTTACACTTTATGCTTCCGGCTCGTATGTTGTGTGGAATTG
TGAGCGGATAACAATTTCACACAGGAAACAGCTATGACCATGATTACGCCAAGCGCGCAATTAACCCTCA
CTAAAGGGAACAAAAGCTGGAGCTGCAAGCTTAATGTAGTCTTATGCAATACTCTTGTAGTCTTGCAACA
TGGTAACGATGAGTTAGCAACATGCCTTACAAGGAGAGAAAAAGCACCGTGCATGCCGATTGGTGGAAGT
AAGGTGGTACGATCGTGCCTTATTAGGAAGGCAACAGACGGGTCTGACATGGATTGGACGAACCACTGAA
TTGCCGCATTGCAGAGATATTGTATTTAAGTGCCTAGCTCGATACATAAACGGGTCTCTCTGGTTAGACC
AGATCTGAGCCTGGGAGCTCTCTGGCTAACTAGGGAACCCACTGCTTAAGCCTCAATAAAGCTTGCCTTG
AGTGCTTCAAGTAGTGTGTGCCCGTCTGTTGTGTGACTCTGGTAACTAGAGATCCCTCAGACCCTTTTAG
TCAGTGTGGAAAATCTCTAGCAGTGGCGCCCGAACAGGGACTTGAAAGCGAAAGGGAAACCAGAGGAGCT
CTCTCGACGCAGGACTCGGCTTGCTGAAGCGCGCACGGCAAGAGGCGAGGGGCGGCGACTGGTGAGTACG
CCAAAAATTTTGACTAGCGGAGGCTAGAAGGAGAGAGATGGGTGCGAGAGCGTCAGTATTAAGCGGGGGA
GAATTAGATCGCGATGGGAAAAAATTCGGTTAAGGCCAGGGGGAAAGAAAAAATATAAATTAAAACATAT
AGTATGGGCAAGCAGGGAGCTAGAACGATTCGCAGTTAATCCTGGCCTGTTAGAAACATCAGAAGGCTGT
AGACAAATACTGGGACAGCTACAACCATCCCTTCAGACAGGATCAGAAGAACTTAGATCATTATATAATA
CAGTAGCAACCCTCTATTGTGTGCATCAAAGGATAGAGATAAAAGACACCAAGGAAGCTTTAGACAAGAT
AGAGGAAGAGCAAAACAAAAGTAAGACCACCGCACAGCAAGCGGCCGCTGATCTTCAGACCTGGAGGAGG
AGATATGAGGGACAATTGGAGAAGTGAATTATATAAATATAAAGTAGTAAAAATTGAACCATTAGGAGTA
GCACCCACCAAGGCAAAGAGAAGAGTGGTGCAGAGAGAAAAAAGAGCAGTGGGAATAGGAGCTTTGTTCC
TTGGGTTCTTGGGAGCAGCAGGAAGCACTATGGGCGCAGCGTCAATGACGCTGACGGTACAGGCCAGACA
ATTATTGTCTGGTATAGTGCAGCAGCAGAACAATTTGCTGAGGGCTATTGAGGCGCAACAGCATCTGTTG
CAACTCACAGTCTGGGGCATCAAGCAGCTCCAGGCAAGAATCCTGGCTGTGGAAAGATACCTAAAGGATC
AACAGCTCCTGGGGATTTGGGGTTGCTCTGGAAAACTCATTTGCACCACTGCTGTGCCTTGGAATGCTAG
TTGGAGTAATAAATCTCTGGAACAGATTTGGAATCACACGACCTGGATGGAGTGGGACAGAGAAATTAAC
AATTACACAAGCTTAATACACTCCTTAATTGAAGAATCGCAAAACCAGCAAGAAAAGAATGAACAAGAAT
TATTGGAATTAGATAAATGGGCAAGTTTGTGGAATTGGTTTAACATAACAAATTGGCTGTGGTATATAAA
ATTATTCATAATGATAGTAGGAGGCTTGGTAGGTTTAAGAATAGTTTTTGCTGTACTTTCTATAGTGAAT
AGAGTTAGGCAGGGATATTCACCATTATCGTTTCAGACCCACCTCCCAACCCCGAGGGGACCCGACAGGC
CCGAAGGAATAGAAGAAGAAGGTGGAGAGAGAGACAGAGACAGATCCATTCGATTAGTGAACGGATCTCG
ACGGTATCGATCACGAGACTAGCCTCGAGCGGCCGCCCCCTTCACCGAGGGCCTATTTCCCATGATTCCT
TCATATTTGCATATACGATACAAGGCTGTTAGAGAGATAATTGGAATTAATTTGACTGTAAACACAAAGA
TATTAGTACAAAATACGTGACGTAGAAAGTAATAATTTCTTGGGTAGTTTGCAGTTTTAAAATTATGTTT
TAAAATGGACTATCATATGCTTACCGTAACTTGAAAGTATTTCGATTTCTTGGCTTTATATATCTTGTGG
AAAGGACGAAACACCGGTCCGCAGGTATGCACGCGTGAATTCTCGACCTCGAGACAAATGGCAGTATTCA
TCCACAATTTTAAAAGAAAAGGGGGGATTGGGGGGTACAGTGCAGGGGAAAGAATAGTAGACATAATAGC
AACAGACATACAAACTAAAGAATTACAAAAACAAATTACAAAAATTCAAAATTTTCGGGTTTATTACAGG
GACAGCAGAGATCCACTTTGGCCGCGGCTCGAGGGGG
